Addgene plasmid #184369: pCMV10-3xFLAG-prs-XK
Purpose: Express human XK in Expi293 cells
Depositing lab: Karin Reinisch. Depositing organization: Yale University. Publication: Structural and biochemical insights into lipid transport by VPS13 proteins. Adlakha J, Hong Z, Li P, Reinisch KM. J Cell Biol. 2022 Jun 6;221(5):e202202030. doi: 10.1083/jcb.202202030. Epub 2022 Mar 31. PubMed 35357422.
Backbone
  Vector backbone: pCMV10
  Backbone size w/o insert (bp): 6281
  Total vector size (bp): 7616
  Modifications to backbone: digested with NotI and BamHI
  Vector type: Mammalian Expression
Growth in bacteria
  Bacterial resistance: Ampicillin, 100 μg/mL
  Growth temperature: 37°C
  Growth strain: DH5alpha
  Copy number: High Copy
Gene/Insert
  Gene/Insert name: Human XK (alt name: XK-related protein1)
  Species: H. sapiens (human)
  Insert size (bp): 1335
  GenBank ID: NC_000023.11
  Entrez Gene: XK (a.k.a. KX, NA, NAC, X1k, XKR1)
  Promoter: CMV
  Tag / fusion protein: 3xFLAG-PreScission cleavage site (N terminal on backbone)
  Cloning method: Gibson Cloning
  Sequencing primers: 5′ ccaggggccccttgcggccgcgATGAAATTCCCGGCCTCG; 3′ agggatgccacccgggatccTTAAGCAGAGCAGAGATCTTC
Terms and licenses: Academic/Nonprofit Terms; Industry Terms: Not Available to Industry
How to cite: pCMV10-3xFLAG-prs-XK was a gift from Karin Reinisch (Addgene plasmid # 184369 ; http://n2t.net/addgene:184369 ; RRID:Addgene_184369)
