[The description below was written by a language model from this plasmid's Addgene catalogue record and pLannotate feature annotations shown in this document.]
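Description:
pCMV10-3xFLAG-prs-XK is a 7.6 kb mammalian expression plasmid built on the pCMV10 backbone, made to produce human XK (also called XKR1) in Expi293 suspension cells. In bacteria it replicates from a high-copy ColE1/pUC-type origin and is selected with ampicillin through the β-lactamase gene. An f1 phage origin is also present, along with small remnants of lac elements (lacZα and lacI fragments, lac promoter and operator) and a T7 promoter that are backbone leftovers rather than functional parts of the expression design.

The payload is a single transcription unit driven by the human cytomegalovirus immediate-early enhancer and promoter. It begins with a backbone-encoded N-terminal 3xFLAG epitope, followed by a PreScission protease recognition site listed in the catalogue entry. This site is not separately annotated in the feature table but would fall in the short gap between the tag and the insert. The roughly 1.3 kb XK coding sequence was placed by Gibson assembly into the NotI/BamHI-cut vector, and the transcript is terminated by the human growth hormone polyadenylation signal. This arrangement allows anti-FLAG detection or affinity capture of the membrane protein and subsequent proteolytic removal of the tag.

A second cassette, with the SV40 enhancer/early promoter driving the neomycin phosphotransferase gene and ending in an SV40 poly(A) signal, would permit G418 selection of stable mammalian transfectants. The adjacent ble and str fragments reflect the Tn5 origin of that marker. The associated work concerns structural and biochemical study of lipid transport by VPS13 proteins, consistent with use of this plasmid for producing and purifying recombinant XK.
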