Features (pLannotate 1.2.2; 22 found; start..end, strand, type, name):
      4..158     -  CDS            lacZα (fragment): LacZα fragment of β-galactosidase; lacZ fragment
    318..697     +  enhancer       CMV enhancer: human cytomegalovirus immediate early enhancer
    699..898     +  promoter       CMV promoter: human cytomegalovirus (CMV) immediate early promoter
    931..996     +  CDS            3xFLAG: three tandem FLAG® epitope tags, followed by an enterokinase cleavage site
   1033..2364    +  CDS            XK: XK_HUMAN - Also known as XKR1, XRG1. Experimental evidence at protein level: Swiss-Prot protein existence level 1. May be involved in sodium-dependent transport of neutral amino acids or oligopeptides. From Homo sapiens (Human).
   2375..2997    +  polyA_signal   hGH poly(A) signal: human growth hormone polyadenylation signal
   3039..3336    +  promoter       SV40 promoter: SV40 enhancer and early promoter
   3390..4181    +  CDS            neo: KKA2_KLEPN - Also known as kan, nptII. Experimental evidence at protein level: Swiss-Prot protein existence level 1. Resistance to kanamycin, neomycin, paromomycin, ribostamycin, butirosin and gentamicin B. From Klebsiella pneumoniae.
   4205..4582    +  CDS            ble: BLE_KLEPN - Experimental evidence at protein level: Swiss-Prot protein existence level 1. Binding protein with a strong affinity to the bleomycin family of antibiotics. Binds to CL990; an antimitotic-antibiotic compound. From Klebsiella pneumoniae.
   4624..4683    +  CDS            str (fragment): STR_KLEPN - Protein inferred from homology: Swiss-Prot protein existence level 3. The aminoglycoside phosphotransferases achieve inactivation of their antibiotic substrates by phosphorylation. From Klebsiella pneumoniae.
   4706..4729    -  rep_origin     CloDF13 ori (fragment): Plasmids containing the CloDF13 (CDF) origin of replication can be propagated in E. coli cells that contain additional plasmids with compatible origins.
   4730..4813    +  CDS            large T antigen (fragment): large T antigen from SV40 (simian virus 40)
   4836..4970    +  polyA_signal   SV40 poly(A) signal: SV40 polyadenylation signal
   4976..4994    -  promoter       T7 promoter: promoter for bacteriophage T7 RNA polymerase
   5032..5048    -  protein_bind   lac operator: The lac repressor binds to the lac operator to inhibit transcription in E. coli. This inhibition can be relieved by adding lactose or isopropyl-β-D-thiogalactopyranoside (IPTG). lac repressor encoded by lacI
   5056..5086    -  promoter       lac promoter: promoter for the E. coli lac operon
   5101..5122    -  protein_bind   CAP binding site: CAP binding activates transcription in the presence of cAMP. E. coli catabolite activator protein
   5135..5227    -  CDS            lacI (fragment): lac repressor; lacI; The lac repressor binds to the lac operator to inhibit transcription in E. coli. This inhibition can be relieved by adding lactose or isopropyl-β-D-thiogalactopyranoside (IPTG).
   5410..5998    -  rep_origin     ori: high-copy-number ColE1/pMB1/pBR322/pUC origin of replication
   6169..7029    -  CDS            AmpR: β-lactamase; bla; confers resistance to ampicillin, carbenicillin, and related antibiotics
   7030..7134    -  promoter       AmpR promoter: bla
   7161..7589    +  rep_origin     f1 ori (sequence partly withheld): f1 bacteriophage origin of replication; arrow indicates direction of (+) strand synthesis
>Addgene plasmid #184369 | pCMV10-3xFLAG-prs-XK | addgene full sequence | sequence record 365403 | Addgene NGS Result
CCATTCGCCATTCAGGCTGCGCAACTGTTGGGAAGGGCGATCGGTGCGGGCCTCTTCGCTATTACGCCAG
CTGGCGAAAGGGGGATGTGCTGCAAGGCGATTAAGTTGGGTAACGCCAGGGTTTTCCCAGTCACGACGTT
GTAAAACGACGGCCAGTGCCAAGCTGATCTATACATTGAATCAATATTGGCAATTAGCCATATTAGTCAT
TGGTTATATAGCATAAATCAATATTGGCTATTGGCCATTGCATACGTTGTATCTATATCATAATATGTAC
ATTTATATTGGCTCATGTCCAATATGACCGCCATGTTGACATTGATTATTGACTAGTTATTAATAGTAAT
CAATTACGGGGTCATTAGTTCATAGCCCATATATGGAGTTCCGCGTTACATAACTTACGGTAAATGGCCC
GCCTGGCTGACCGCCCAACGACCCCCGCCCATTGACGTCAATAATGACGTATGTTCCCATAGTAACGCCA
ATAGGGACTTTCCATTGACGTCAATGGGTGGAGTATTTACGGTAAACTGCCCACTTGGCAGTACATCAAG
TGTATCATATGCCAAGTCCGCCCCCTATTGACGTCAATGACGGTAAATGGCCCGCCTGGCATTATGCCCA
GTACATGACCTTACGGGACTTTCCTACTTGGCAGTACATCTACGTATTAGTCATCGCTATTACCATGGTG
ATGCGGTTTTGGCAGTACACCAATGGGCGTGGATAGCGGTTTGACTCACGGGGATTTCCAAGTCTCCACC
CCATTGACGTCAATGGGAGTTTGTTTTGGCACCAAAATCAACGGGACTTTCCAAAATGTCGTAATAACCC
CGCCCCGTTGACGCAAATGGGCGGTAGGCGTGTACGGTGGGAGGTCTATATAAGCAGAGCTCGTTTAGTG
AACCGTCAGAATTAACCATGGACTACAAAGACCATGACGGTGATTATAAAGATCATGACATCGATTACAA
GGATGACGATGACAAGCTGGAAGTTCTGTTCCAGGGGCCCCTTGCGGCCGCGATGAAATTCCCGGCCTCG
GTGCTGGCGTCCGTGTTCCTGTTCGTGGCCGAGACAACGGCGGCGCTCAGCCTGAGCAGCACCTACCGCT
CGGGCGGGGACCGCATGTGGCAGGCGCTGACGTTGCTTTTCTCGCTACTGCCTTGCGCGCTCGTGCAGCT
CACGCTTCTCTTCGTACACCGCGACCTCAGCCGCGACCGCCCGCTCGTACTGCTGCTGCACCTGCTGCAA
CTTGGGCCCCTTTTCAGGTGTTTTGAAGTCTTCTGCATCTACTTTCAGTCAGGCAACAATGAAGAGCCTT
ATGTCAGTATCACCAAGAAGAGGCAAATGCCAAAAAATGGCCTCTCAGAGGAGATTGAGAAGGAGGTGGG
CCAGGCAGAAGGCAAACTAATCACCCACCGATCAGCGTTCAGCCGGGCGTCGGTGATCCAGGCTTTCTTG
GGCTCAGCCCCCCAGCTGACCCTACAGCTGTACATAAGTGTCATGCAGCAGGACGTCACTGTTGGAAGAA
GTCTCCTCATGACCATATCCCTGTTGTCCATTGTGTATGGAGCCTTGCGCTGCAACATCCTAGCCATCAA
AATCAAGTACGATGAGTATGAAGTCAAAGTGAAGCCTCTGGCCTATGTCTGTATCTTCCTGTGGAGGAGC
TTTGAGATTGCCACTCGAGTTGTAGTCCTGGTCCTCTTTACCTCCGTCCTGAAGACCTGGGTGGTGGTTA
TAATACTCATCAACTTCTTCAGTTTCTTCTTGTACCCCTGGATCCTCTTCTGGTGCAGTGGTTCCCCATT
CCCTGAGAACATAGAGAAGGCCCTCAGTAGAGTGGGCACCACCATTGTACTATGCTTTCTAACTTTACTC
TATACTGGTATCAACATGTTCTGCTGGTCTGCTGTACAGCTGAAAATTGACAGCCCTGACCTCATCAGCA
AGTCCCATAATTGGTACCAGCTACTGGTGTATTACATGATAAGATTCATCGAGAATGCCATCCTCCTCCT
CCTGTGGTATCTTTTCAAGACTGACATCTATATGTATGTGTGCGCACCTCTGTTGGTCCTGCAGCTGCTC
ATTGGGTACTGCACAGCCATTCTCTTCATGCTTGTATTCTATCAGTTCTTCCACCCTTGCAAAAAGCTCT
TTTCTTCCAGTGTTTCTGAAGGCTTTCAGAGGTGGCTCAGGTGTTTTTGCTGGGCCTGCAGGCAGCAAAA
ACCCTGTGAGCCGATAGGAAAGGAAGATCTACAGTCATCCAGAGATAGAGATGAGACACCTTCTAGCAGT
AAAACAAGTCCTGAGCCTGGTCAGTTCTTGAATGCTGAAGATCTCTGCTCTGCTTAAGGATCCCGGGTGG
CATCCCTGTGACCCCTCCCCAGTGCCTCTCCTGGCCCTGGAAGTTGCCACTCCAGTGCCCACCAGCCTTG
TCCTAATAAAATTAAGTTGCATCATTTTGTCTGACTAGGTGTCCTTCTATAATATTATGGGGTGGAGGGG
GGTGGTATGGAGCAAGGGGCAAGTTGGGAAGACAACCTGTAGGGCCTGCGGGGTCTATTGGGAACCAAGC
TGGAGTGCAGTGGCACAATCTTGGCTCACTGCAATCTCCGCCTCCTGGGTTCAAGCGATTCTCCTGCCTC
AGCCTCCCGAGTTGTTGGGATTCCAGGCATGCATGACCAGGCTCAGCTAATTTTTGTTTTTTTGGTAGAG
ACGGGGTTTCACCATATTGGCCAGGCTGGTCTCCAACTCCTAATCTCAGGTGATCTACCCACCTTGGCCT
CCCAAATTGCTGGGATTACAGGCGTGAACCACTGCTCCCTTCCCTGTCCTTCTGATTTTAAAATAACTAT
ACCAGCAGGAGGACGTCCAGACACAGCATAGGCTACCTGGCCATGCCCAACCGGTGGGACATTTGAGTTG
CTTGCTTGGCACTGTCCTCTCATGCGTTGGGTCCACTCAGTAGATGCCTGTTGAATTGGGTACGCGGCCA
GCTTGGCTGTGGAATGTGTGTCAGTTAGGGTGTGGAAAGTCCCCAGGCTCCCCAGCAGGCAGAAGTATGC
AAAGCATGCATCTCAATTAGTCAGCAACCAGGTGTGGAAAGTCCCCAGGCTCCCCAGCAGGCAGAAGTAT
GCAAAGCATGCATCTCAATTAGTCAGCAACCATAGTCCCGCCCCTAACTCCGCCCATCCCGCCCCTAACT
CCGCCCAGTTCCGCCCATTCTCCGCCCCATGGCTGACTAATTTTTTTTATTTATGCAGAGGCCGAGGCCG
CCTCGGCCTCTGAGCTATTCCAGAAGTAGTGAGGAGGCTTTTTTGGAGGAATTGATCAGCTTGGGATCTG
ATCAAGAGACAGGATGAGGATCGTTTCGCATGATTGAACAAGATGGATTGCACGCAGGTTCTCCGGCCGC
TTGGGTGGAGAGGCTATTCGGCTATGACTGGGCACAACAGACAATCGGCTGCTCTGATGCCGCCGTGTTC
CGGCTGTCAGCGCAGGGGCGCCCGGTTCTTTTTGTCAAGACCGACCTGTCCGGTGCCCTGAATGAACTGC
AGGACGAGGCAGCGCGGCTATCGTGGCTGGCCACGACGGGCGTTCCTTGCGCAGCTGTGCTCGACGTTGT
CACTGAAGCGGGAAGGGACTGGCTGCTATTGGGCGAAGTGCCGGGGCAGGATCTCCTGTCATCTCACCTT
GCTCCTGCCGAGAAAGTATCCATCATGGCTGATGCAATGCGGCGGCTGCATACGCTTGATCCGGCTACCT
GCCCATTCGACCACCAAGCGAAACATCGCATCGAGCGAGCACGTACTCGGATGGAAGCCGGTCTTGTCGA
TCAGGATGATCTGGACGAAGAGCATCAGGGGCTCGCGCCAGCCGAACTGTTCGCCAGGCTCAAGGCGCGC
ATGCCCGACGGCGAGGATCTCGTCGTGACCCATGGCGATGCCTGCTTGCCGAATATCATGGTGGAAAATG
GCCGCTTTTCTGGATTCATCGACTGTGGCCGGCTGGGTGTGGCGGACCGCTATCAGGACATAGCGTTGGC
TACCCGTGATATTGCTGAAGAGCTTGGCGGCGAATGGGCTGACCGCTTCCTCGTGCTTTACGGTATCGCC
GCTCCCGATTCGCAGCGCATCGCCTTCTATCGCCTTCTTGACGAGTTCTTCTGAGCGGGACTCTGGGGTT
CGAAATGACCGACCAAGCGACGCCCAACCTGCCATCACGAGATTTCGATTCCACCGCCGCCTTCTATGAA
AGGTTGGGCTTCGGAATCGTTTTCCGGGACGCCGGCTGGATGATCCTCCAGCGCGGGGATCTCATGCTGG
AGTTCTTCGCCCACCCCGGGCTCGATCCCCTCGCGAGTTGGTTCAGCTGCTGCCTGAGGCTGGACGACCT
CGCGGAGTTCTACCGGCAGTGCAAATCCGTCGGCATCCAGGAAACCAGCAGCGGCTATCCGCGCATCCAT
GCCCCCGAACTGCAGGAGTGGGGAGGCACGATGGCCGCTTTGGTCGACCCGGACGGGACGCTCCTGCGCC
TGATACAGAACGAATTGCTTGCAGGCATCTCATGAGTGTGTCTTCCCGTTTTCCGCCTGAGGTCACTGCG
TGGATGGAGCGCTGGCGCCTGCTGCGCGACGGCGAGCTGCTCACCACCCACTCGCCAAGCTGGAACCGTA
AAAAGGCCGCGTTGCTGGCGTTTTTCCATAGGCTCCGCCGATCATAATCAGCCATACCACATTTGTAGAG
GTTTTACTTGCTTTAAAAAACCTCCCACACCTCCCCCTGAACCTGAAACATAAAATGAATGCAATTGTTG
TTGTTAACTTGTTTATTGCAGCTTATAATGGTTACAAATAAAGCAATAGCATCACAAATTTCACAAATAA
AGCATTTTTTTCACTGCATTCTAGTTGTGGTTTGTCCAAACTCATCAATGTATCTTATCATGTCTGGATC
AATTCCCTATAGTGAGTCGTATTAAATTCGTAATCATGTCATAGCTGTTTCCTGTGTGAAATTGTTATCC
GCTCACAATTCCACACAACATACGAGCCGGAAGCATAAAGTGTAAAGCCTGGGGTGCCTAATGAGTGAGC
TAACTCACATTAATTGCGTTGCGCTCACTGCCCGCTTTCCAGTCGGGAAACCTGTCGTGCCAGCTGCATT
AATGAATCGGCCAACGCGCGGGGAGAGGCGGTTTGCGTATTGGGCGCTCTTCCGCTTCCTCGCTCACTGA
CTCGCTGCGCTCGGTCGTTCGGCTGCGGCGAGCGGTATCAGCTCACTCAAAGGCGGTAATACGGTTATCC
ACAGAATCAGGGGATAACGCAGGAAAGAACATGTGAGCAAAAGGCCAGCAAAAGGCCAGGAACCGTAAAA
AGGCCGCGTTGCTGGCGTTTTTCCATAGGCTCCGCCCCCCTGACGAGCATCACAAAAATCGACGCTCAAG
TCAGAGGTGGCGAAACCCGACAGGACTATAAAGATACCAGGCGTTTCCCCCTGGAAGCTCCCTCGTGCGC
TCTCCTGTTCCGACCCTGCCGCTTACCGGATACCTGTCCGCCTTTCTCCCTTCGGGAAGCGTGGCGCTTT
CTCATAGCTCACGCTGTAGGTATCTCAGTTCGGTGTAGGTCGTTCGCTCCAAGCTGGGCTGTGTGCACGA
ACCCCCCGTTCAGCCCGACCGCTGCGCCTTATCCGGTAACTATCGTCTTGAGTCCAACCCGGTAAGACAC
GACTTATCGCCACTGGCAGCAGCCACTGGTAACAGGATTAGCAGAGCGAGGTATGTAGGCGGTGCTACAG
AGTTCTTGAAGTGGTGGCCTAACTACGGCTACACTAGAAGAACAGTATTTGGTATCTGCGCTCTGCTGAA
GCCAGTTACCTTCGGAAAAAGAGTTGGTAGCTCTTGATCCGGCAAACAAACCACCGCTGGTAGCGGTGGT
TTTTTTGTTTGCAAGCAGCAGATTACGCGCAGAAAAAAAGGATCTCAAGAAGATCCTTTGATCTTTTCTA
CGGGGTCTGACGCTCAGTGGAACGAAAACTCACGTTAAGGGATTTTGGTCATGAGATTATCAAAAAGGAT
CTTCACCTAGATCCTTTTAAATTAAAAATGAAGTTTTAAATCAATCTAAAGTATATATGAGTAAACTTGG
TCTGACAGTTACCAATGCTTAATCAGTGAGGCACCTATCTCAGCGATCTGTCTATTTCGTTCATCCATAG
TTGCCTGACTCCCCGTCGTGTAGATAACTACGATACGGGAGGGCTTACCATCTGGCCCCAGTGCTGCAAT
GATACCGCGAGACCCACGCTCACCGGCTCCAGATTTATCAGCAATAAACCAGCCAGCCGGAAGGGCCGAG
CGCAGAAGTGGTCCTGCAACTTTATCCGCCTCCATCCAGTCTATTAATTGTTGCCGGGAAGCTAGAGTAA
GTAGTTCGCCAGTTAATAGTTTGCGCAACGTTGTTGCCATTGCTACAGGCATCGTGGTGTCACGCTCGTC
GTTTGGTATGGCTTCATTCAGCTCCGGTTCCCAACGATCAAGGCGAGTTACATGATCCCCCATGTTGTGC
AAAAAAGCGGTTAGCTCCTTCGGTCCTCCGATCGTTGTCAGAAGTAAGTTGGCCGCAGTGTTATCACTCA
TGGTTATGGCAGCACTGCATAATTCTCTTACTGTCATGCCATCCGTAAGATGCTTTTCTGTGACTGGTGA
GTACTCAACCAAGTCATTCTGAGAATAGTGTATGCGGCGACCGAGTTGCTCTTGCCCGGCGTCAATACGG
GATAATACCGCGCCACATAGCAGAACTTTAAAAGTGCTCATCATTGGAAAACGTTCTTCGGGGCGAAAAC
TCTCAAGGATCTTACCGCTGTTGAGATCCAGTTCGATGTAACCCACTCGTGCACCCAACTGATCTTCAGC
ATCTTTTACTTTCACCAGCGTTTCTGGGTGAGCAAAAACAGGAAGGCAAAATGCCGCAAAAAAGGGAATA
AGGGCGACACGGAAATGTTGAATACTCATACTCTTCCTTTTTCAATATTATTGAAGCATTTATCAGGGTT
ATTGTCTCATGAGCGGATACATATTTGAATGTATTTAGAAAAATAAACAAATAGGGGTTCCGCGCACATT
TCCCCGAAAAGTGCCACCTG
[124 nt withheld, positions 7161-7284]
C
[91 nt withheld, positions 7286-7376]
A
[49 nt withheld, positions 7378-7426]
CCTTTGACGTTGGAGTCCACGTTCTTT
[37 nt withheld, positions 7454-7490]
ACCCTATCTCGGTCTATTCTTTTGATTTATAAGGGATTTTGCCGATTTCGGCCTATTGGTTAAAAAATGA
GCTGATTTAACAAAAATTTAACGCGAATTTTAACAAAATATTAACGCTTACAATTT
